>Addgene plasmid #110351 | pBABE.puro/TO/Flag/tGFP.HuR.S221D | addgene full sequence | sequence record 254627 | Addgene NGS Result
CTGAATATGGGCCAAACAGGATATCTGTGGTAAGCAGTTCCTGCCCCGGCTCAGGGCCAAGAACAGATGG
AACAGCTGAATATGGGCCAAACAGGATATCTGTGGTAAGCAGTTCCTGCCCCGGCTCAGGGCCAAGAACA
GATGGTCCCCAGATGCGGTCCAGCCCTCAGCAGTTTCTAGAGAACCATCAGATGTTTCCAGGGTGCCCCA
AGGACCTGAAATGACCCTGTGCCTTATTTGAACTAACCAATCAGTTCGCTTCTCGCTTCTGTTCGCGCGC
TTCTGCTCCCCGAGCTCAATAAAAGAGCCCACAACCCCTCACTCGGGGCGCCAGTCCTCCGATTGACTGA
GTCGCCCGGGTACCCGTGTATCCAATAAACCCTCTTGCAGTTGCATCCGACTTGTGGTCTCGCTGTTCCT
TGGGAGGGTCTCCTCTGAGTGATTGACTACCCGTCAGCGGGGGTCTTTCATTTGGGGGCTCGTCCGGGAT
CGGGAGACCCCTGCCCAGGGACCACCGACCCACCACCGGGAGGCAAGCTGGCCAGCAACTTATCTGTGTC
TGTCCGATTGTCTAGTGTCTATGACTGATTTTATGCGCCTGCGTCGGTACTAGTTAGCTAACTAGCTCTG
TATCTGGCGGACCCGTGGTGGAACTGACGAGTTCTGAACACCCGGCCGCAACCCTGGGAGACGTCCCAGG
GACTTTGGGGGCCGTTTTTGTGGCCCGACCTGAGGAAGGGAGTCGATGTGGAATCCGACCCCGTCAGGAT
ATGTGGTTCTGGTAGGAGACGAGAACCTAAAACAGTTCCCGCCTCCGTCTGAATTTTTGCTTTCGGTTTG
GAACCGAAGCCGCGCGTCTTGTCTGCTGCAGCGCTGCAGCATCGTTCTGTGTTGTCTCTGTCTGACTGTG
TTTCTGTATTTGTCTGAAAATTAGGGCCAGACTGTTACCACTCCCTTAAGTTTGACCTTAGGTCACTGGA
AAGATGTCGAGCGGATCGCTCACAACCAGTCGGTAGATGTCAAGAAGAGACGTTGGGTTACCTTCTGCTC
TGCAGAATGGCCAACCTTTAACGTCGGATGGCCGCGAGACGGCACCTTTAACCGAGACCTCATCACCCAG
GTTAAGATCAAGGTCTTTTCACCTGGCCCGCATGGACACCCAGACCAGGTCCCCTACATCGTGACCTGGG
AAGCCTTGGCTTTTGACCCCCCTCCCTGGGTCAAGCCCTTTGTACACCCTAAGCCTCCGCCTCCTCTTCC
TCCATCCGCCCCGTCTCTCCCCCTTGAACCTCCTCGTTCGACCCCGCCTCGATCCTCCCTTTATCCAGCC
CTCACTCCTTCTCTAGGCGCCGGCCGGATCTCCCTATCAGTGATAGAGATCGTCGACGAGCTCGTTTAGT
GAACCGTCAGATCGCCTGGAGACGCCATCCACGCTGTTTTGACCTCCATAGAAGACACCGGGACCGATCC
AGCCTCCGGACTCTAGCGTTTAAACTTAAGCTGCCACCATGGACTACAAGGACGACGATGACAAGAAGCT
TATGGAGAGCGACGAGAGCGGCCTGCCCGCCATGGAGATCGAGTGCCGCATCACCGGCACCCTGAACGGC
GTGGAGTTCGAGCTGGTGGGCGGCGGAGAGGGCACCCCCGAGCAGGGCCGCATGACCAACAAGATGAAGA
GCACCAAAGGCGCCCTGACCTTCAGCCCCTACCTGCTGAGCCACGTGATGGGCTACGGCTTCTACCACTT
CGGCACCTACCCCAGCGGCTACGAGAACCCCTTCCTGCACGCCATCAACAACGGCGGCTACACCAACACC
CGCATCGAGAAGTACGAGGACGGCGGCGTGCTGCACGTGAGCTTCAGCTACCGCTACGAGGCCGGCCGCG
TGATCGGCGACTTCAAGGTGATGGGCACCGGCTTCCCCGAGGACAGCGTGATCTTCACCGACAAGATCAT
CCGCAGCAACGCCACCGTGGAGCACCTGCACCCCATGGGCGATAACGATCTGGATGGCAGCTTCACCCGC
ACCTTCAGCCTGCGCGACGGCGGCTACTACAGCTCCGTGGTGGACAGCCACATGCACTTCAAGAGCGCCA
TCCACCCCAGCATCCTGCAGAACGGGGGCCCCATGTTCGCCTTCCGCCGCGTGGAGGAGGATCACAGCAA
CACCGAGCTGGGCATCGTGGAGTACCAGCACGCCTTCAAGACCCCGGATGCAGATGCCGGTGAAGAAAGA
GTTGGTACCATGTCTAATGGTTATGAAGACCACATGGCCGAAGACTGCAGGGGTGACATCGGGAGAACGA
ATTTGATCGTCAACTACCTCCCTCAGAACATGACCCAGGATGAGTTACGAAGCCTGTTCAGCAGCATTGG
TGAAGTTGAATCTGCAAAACTTATTCGGGATAAAGTAGCAGGACACAGCTTGGGCTATGGCTTTGTGAAC
TACGTGACCGCGAAGGATGCAGAGAGAGCGATCAACACGCTGAACGGCTTGAGGCTCCAGTCAAAAACCA
TTAAGGTGTCGTATGCTCGCCCGAGCTCAGAGGTGATCAAAGACGCCAACTTGTACATCAGCGGGCTCCC
GCGGACCATGACCCAGAAGGACGTAGAAGACATGTTCTCTCGGTTTGGGCGGATCATCAACTCGCGGGTC
CTCGTGGATCAGACTACAGGTTTGTCCAGAGGGGTTGCGTTTATCCGGTTTGACAAACGGTCGGAGGCAG
AAGAGGCAATTACCAGTTTCAATGGTCATAAACCCCCAGGTTCCTCTGAGCCCATCACAGTGAAGTTTGC
AGCCAACCCCAACCAGAACAAAAACGTGGCACTCCTCTCGCAGCTGTACCACTCGCCAGCGCGACGGTTC
GGAGGCCCCGTTCACCACCAGGCGCAGAGATTCAGGTTCGACCCCATGGGCGTCGATCACATGAGCGGGC
TCTCTGGCGTCAACGTGTCAGGAAACGCCTCCTCCGGCTGGTGCATTTTCATCTACAACCTGGGGCAGGA
TGCCGACGAGGGGATCCTCTGGCAGATGTTTGGGCCGTTTGGTGCCGTCACCAATGTGAAAGTGATCCGC
GACTTCAACACCAACAAGTGCAAAGGGTTTGGCTTTGTGACCATGACAAACTATGAAGAAGCCGCGATGG
CCATAGCCAGCCTGAACGGCTACCGCCTGGGGGACAAAATCTTACAGGTTTCCTTCAAAACCAACAAGTC
CCACAAATAACTCGACCCTGTGGAATGTGTGTCAGTTAGGGTGTGGAAAGTCCCCAGGCTCCCCAGCAGG
CAGAAGTATGCAAAGCATGCATCTCAATTAGTCAGCAACCAGGTGTGGAAAGTCCCCAGGCTCCCCAGCA
GGCAGAAGTATGCAAAGCATGCATCTCAATTAGTCAGCAACCATAGTCCCGCCCCTAACTCCGCCCATCC
CGCCCCTAACTCCGCCCAGTTCCGCCCATTCTCCGCCCCATGGCTGACTAATTTTTTTTATTTATGCAGA
GGCCGAGGCCGCCTCGGCCTCTGAGCTATTCCAGAAGTAGTGAGGAGGCTTTTTTGGAGGCCTAGGCTTT
TGCAAAAAGCTTACCATGACCGAGTACAAGCCCACGGTGCGCCTCGCCACCCGCGACGACGTCCCCAGGG
CCGTACGCACCCTCGCCGCCGCGTTCGCCGACTACCCCGCCACGCGCCACACCGTCGATCCGGACCGCCA
CATCGAGCGGGTCACCGAGCTGCAAGAACTCTTCCTCACGCGCGTCGGGCTCGACATCGGCAAGGTGTGG
GTCGCGGACGACGGCGCCGCGGTGGCGGTCTGGACCACGCCGGAGAGCGTCGAAGCGGGGGCGGTGTTCG
CCGAGATCGGCCCGCGCATGGCCGAGTTGAGCGGTTCCCGGCTGGCCGCGCAGCAACAGATGGAAGGCCT
CCTGGCGCCGCACCGGCCCAAGGAGCCCGCGTGGTTCCTGGCCACCGTCGGCGTCTCGCCCGACCACCAG
GGCAAGGGTCTGGGCAGCGCCGTCGTGCTCCCCGGAGTGGAGGCGGCCGAGCGCGCCGGGGTGCCCGCCT
TCCTGGAGACCTCCGCGCCCCGCAACCTCCCCTTCTACGAGCGGCTCGGCTTCACCGTCACCGCCGACGT
CGAGGTGCCCGAAGGACCGCGCACCTGGTGCATGACCCGCAAGCCCGGTGCCTGACGCCCGCCCCACGAC
CCGCAGCGCCCGACCGAAAGGAGCGCACGACCCCATGCATCGATAAAATAAAAGATTTTATTTAGTCTCC
AGAAAAAGGGGGGAATGAAAGACCCCACCTGTAGGTTTGGCAAGCTAGCTTAAGTAACGCCATTTTGCAA
GGCATGGAAAAATACATAACTGAGAATAGAGAAGTTCAGATCAAGGTCAGGAACAGATGGAACAGCTGAA
TATGGGCCAAACAGGATATCTGTGGTAAGCAGTTCCTGCCCCGGCTCAGGGCCAAGAACAGATGGAACAG
CTGAATATGGGCCAAACAGGATATCTGTGGTAAGCAGTTCCTGCCCCGGCTCAGGGCCAAGAACAGATGG
TCCCCAGATGCGGTCCAGCCCTCAGCAGTTTCTAGAGAACCATCAGATGTTTCCAGGGTGCCCCAAGGAC
CTGAAATGACCCTGTGCCTTATTTGAACTAACCAATCAGTTCGCTTCTCGCTTCTGTTCGCGCGCTTCTG
CTCCCCGAGCTCAATAAAAGAGCCCACAACCCCTCACTCGGGGCGCCAGTCCTCCGATTGACTGAGTCGC
CCGGGTACCCGTGTATCCAATAAACCCTCTTGCAGTTGCATCCGACTTGTGGTCTCGCTGTTCCTTGGGA
GGGTCTCCTCTGAGTGATTGACTACCCGTCAGCGGGGGTCTTTCACATGCAGCATGTATCAAAATTAATT
TGGTTTTTTTTCTTAAGTATTTACATTAAATGGCCATAGTTGCATTAATGAATCGGCCAACGCGCGGGGA
GAGGCGGTTTGCGTATTGGGCGCTCTTCCGCTTCCTCGCTCACTGACTCGCTGCGCTCGGTCGTTCGGCT
GCGGCGAGCGGTATCAGCTCACTCAAAGGCGGTAATACGGTTATCCACAGAATCAGGGGATAACGCAGGA
AAGAACATGTGAGCAAAAGGCCAGCAAAAGGCCAGGAACCGTAAAAAGGCCGCGTTGCTGGCGTTTTTCC
ATAGGCTCCGCCCCCCTGACGAGCATCACAAAAATCGACGCTCAAGTCAGAGGTGGCGAAACCCGACAGG
ACTATAAAGATACCAGGCGTTTCCCCCTGGAAGCTCCCTCGTGCGCTCTCCTGTTCCGACCCTGCCGCTT
ACCGGATACCTGTCCGCCTTTCTCCCTTCGGGAAGCGTGGCGCTTTCTCATAGCTCACGCTGTAGGTATC
TCAGTTCGGTGTAGGTCGTTCGCTCCAAGCTGGGCTGTGTGCACGAACCCCCCGTTCAGCCCGACCGCTG
CGCCTTATCCGGTAACTATCGTCTTGAGTCCAACCCGGTAAGACACGACTTATCGCCACTGGCAGCAGCC
ACTGGTAACAGGATTAGCAGAGCGAGGTATGTAGGCGGTGCTACAGAGTTCTTGAAGTGGTGGCCTAACT
ACGGCTACACTAGAAGAACAGTATTTGGTATCTGCGCTCTGCTGAAGCCAGTTACCTTCGGAAAAAGAGT
TGGTAGCTCTTGATCCGGCAAACAAACCACCGCTGGTAGCGGTGGTTTTTTTGTTTGCAAGCAGCAGATT
ACGCGCAGAAAAAAAGGATCTCAAGAAGATCCTTTGATCTTTTCTACGGGGTCTGACGCTCAGTGGAACG
AAAACTCACGTTAAGGGATTTTGGTCATGAGATTATCAAAAAGGATCTTCACCTAGATCCTTTTGCGGCC
GCAAATCAATCTAAAGTATATATGAGTAAACTTGGTCTGACAGTTACCAATGCTTAATCAGTGAGGCACC
TATCTCAGCGATCTGTCTATTTCGTTCATCCATAGTTGCCTGACTCCCCGTCGTGTAGATAACTACGATA
CGGGAGGGCTTACCATCTGGCCCCAGTGCTGCAATGATACCGCGAGACCCACGCTCACCGGCTCCAGATT
TATCAGCAATAAACCAGCCAGCCGGAAGGGCCGAGCGCAGAAGTGGTCCTGCAACTTTATCCGCCTCCAT
CCAGTCTATTAATTGTTGCCGGGAAGCTAGAGTAAGTAGTTCGCCAGTTAATAGTTTGCGCAACGTTGTT
GCCATTGCTACAGGCATCGTGGTGTCACGCTCGTCGTTTGGTATGGCTTCATTCAGCTCCGGTTCCCAAC
GATCAAGGCGAGTTACATGATCCCCCATGTTGTGCAAAAAAGCGGTTAGCTCCTTCGGTCCTCCGATCGT
TGTCAGAAGTAAGTTGGCCGCAGTGTTATCACTCATGGTTATGGCAGCACTGCATAATTCTCTTACTGTC
ATGCCATCCGTAAGATGCTTTTCTGTGACTGGTGAGTACTCAACCAAGTCATTCTGAGAATAGTGTATGC
GGCGACCGAGTTGCTCTTGCCCGGCGTCAATACGGGATAATACCGCGCCACATAGCAGAACTTTAAAAGT
GCTCATCATTGGAAAACGTTCTTCGGGGCGAAAACTCTCAAGGATCTTACCGCTGTTGAGATCCAGTTCG
ATGTAACCCACTCGTGCACCCAACTGATCTTCAGCATCTTTTACTTTCACCAGCGTTTCTGGGTGAGCAA
AAACAGGAAGGCAAAATGCCGCAAAAAAGGGAATAAGGGCGACACGGAAATGTTGAATACTCATACTCTT
CCTTTTTCAATATTATTGAAGCATTTATCAGGGTTATTGTCTCATGAGCGGATACATATTTGAATGTATT
TAGAAAAATAAACAAATAGGGGTTCCGCGCACATTTCCCCGAAAAGTGCCACCTGCAGC
Features (pLannotate 1.2.2; 16 found; start..end, strand, type, name):
      1..470     +  LTR            LTR: long terminal repeat from Moloney murine leukemia virus
    594..868     +  misc_feature   MESV Ψ (fragment): packaging signal of murine embryonic stem cell virus
    935..1351    +  CDS            gag (truncated): truncated Moloney murine leukemia virus (MMLV) gag gene lacking the start codon
   1361..1380    +  promoter       PLtetO-1 promoter (fragment): modified phage lambda PL promoter with tet operator sites (Lutz and Bujard, 1997)
   1388..1421    +  promoter       TRE3GV promoter (fragment): 3rd-generation Tet-responsive promoter that can be activated by binding of Tet-On® 3G, optimized for retroviral and lentiviral vectors
   1515..1535    +  CDS            FLAG (fragment): FLAG® epitope tag, followed by an enterokinase cleavage site
   1542..2237    +  CDS            TurboGFP: TurboGFP is a basic (constitutively fluorescent) green fluorescent protein published in 2006, derived from Pontellina plumata. It is reported to be a rapidly-maturing dimer with moderate acid sensitivity.
   2250..3227    +  CDS            ELAVL1: ELAV1_HUMAN - Also known as HUR. Experimental evidence at protein level: Swiss-Prot protein existence level 1. RNA-binding protein that binds to the 3'-UTR region of mRNAs and increases their stability (PubMed:14517288, PubMed:18285462, PubMed:31358969). Involved in embryonic stem cells (ESCs) differentiation: preferentially binds mRNAs that are not methylated by N6-methyladenosine (m6A), stabilizing them, promoting ESCs differentiation (By similarity). Binds to poly-U elements and AU-rich elements (AREs) in the 3'-UTR of target mRNAs (PubMed:8626503, PubMed:17632515, PubMed:18285462, PubMed:2
   3247..3576    +  promoter       SV40 promoter: SV40 enhancer and early promoter
   3586..4185    +  CDS            PuroR: puromycin N-acetyltransferase; pac from Streptomyces alboniger; confers resistance to puromycin
   4284..4405    +  LTR            3' LTR (ΔU3) (fragment): self-inactivating 3' long terminal repeat (LTR) from Moloney murine leukemia virus
   4406..4875    +  LTR            LTR: long terminal repeat from Moloney murine leukemia virus
   4941..4993    -  CDS            lacI (fragment): lac repressor; lacI; The lac repressor binds to the lac operator to inhibit transcription in E. coli. This inhibition can be relieved by adding lactose or isopropyl-β-D-thiogalactopyranoside (IPTG).
   5176..5764    -  rep_origin     ori: high-copy-number ColE1/pMB1/pBR322/pUC origin of replication
   5924..6784    -  CDS            AmpR: β-lactamase; bla; confers resistance to ampicillin, carbenicillin, and related antibiotics
   6785..6889    -  promoter       AmpR promoter: bla
