[The description below was written by a language model from this plasmid's Addgene catalogue record and pLannotate feature annotations shown in this document.]
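Description:
pBABE.puro/TO/Flag/tGFP.HuR.S221D is a Moloney murine leukemia virus-based retroviral expression vector built on the pBABE-puro backbone, intended for stable delivery of a tagged human HuR (ELAVL1) mutant into mammalian cells. In bacteria it is maintained through a high-copy ColE1/pUC-type origin and selected with ampicillin via the bla gene and its promoter. The retroviral portion is flanked by MoMLV long terminal repeats and carries a Ψ packaging signal plus a truncated gag segment lacking its start codon, which together allow the transcript to be packaged into virions when gag-pol and envelope functions are supplied in trans. The depositor comments recommend separate packaging and VSV-G envelope plasmids.

The payload was transferred as a restriction fragment from a pcDNA5/FRT/TO-derived plasmid, and the backbone cloning sites were destroyed in the process. It consists of a tet operator element (annotated only as short fragments matching tet-responsive promoters), followed by an N-terminal FLAG epitope, TurboGFP, and the ELAVL1 coding sequence. The catalogue lists the promoter as "gag", so the element actually driving transcription is not clearly stated. The tet operator presumably confers the doxycycline-inducible control described in the purpose, which in TO-type systems would normally require a Tet repressor in the host cells. The HuR insert carries S221D, an aspartate-for-serine change of the kind commonly used as a phosphomimetic, along with a recorded P237S change. HuR is an RNA-binding protein that binds AU-rich elements in 3′ UTRs and stabilises target mRNAs.

Downstream, an SV40 early promoter drives puromycin N-acetyltransferase for selecting transduced cells. The fusion allows fluorescence tracking and FLAG-based detection of the mutant. The sequenced record is slightly shorter than the listed total size.
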