Addgene plasmid #110351: pBABE.puro/TO/Flag/tGFP.HuR.S221D
Purpose: Doxycycline inducible mammalian retroviral expression of HuR (S221D) with FLAG and turboGFP tags
Depositing lab: Sandra Martha Gomes Dias. Depositing organization: Centro Nacional de Pesquisa em Energia e Materiais (CNPEM).
Backbone
  Vector backbone: pBABE-puro
  Backbone manufacturer: Plasmid #1764
  Backbone size w/o insert (bp): 5177
  Total vector size (bp): 7010
  Modifications to backbone: Sequence obtained from pcDNA5/FRT/TO/Flag-tGFP-HuR.S221D (Addgene #110377) using BglII-XhoI enzymes, containing 1xTO/Flag and tGFP
  Vector type: Mammalian Expression, Retroviral
  Selectable markers: Puromycin
Growth in bacteria
  Bacterial resistance: Ampicillin, 100 μg/mL
  Growth temperature: 37°C
  Growth strain: NEB Stable
  Copy number: High Copy
Gene/Insert
  Gene/Insert name: ELAV like RNA binding protein 1 (alt names: ELAVL1; HuR)
  Species: H. sapiens (human)
  Insert size (bp): 981
  Mutation: S221D, P237S
  GenBank ID: 1994 NM_001419
  Entrez Gene: ELAVL1 (a.k.a. ELAV1, HUR, Hua, MelG)
  Promoter: gag
  Tag / fusion protein: FLAG (N terminal on insert); tGFP (N terminal on insert)
  Cloning method: Restriction Enzyme; 5′ cloning site BamHI (destroyed during cloning); 3′ cloning site SalI (destroyed during cloning)
  Sequencing primers: 5′ pBABE 5' 5'-CTTTATCCAGCCCTCAC-3'
Terms and licenses: Academic/Nonprofit Terms; Industry Terms: Not Available to Industry
Depositor comments: Weinberg Lab recommends using pUMVC (Addgene #8449) and VSV-G (#8454) for packaging.
How to cite: pBABE.puro/TO/Flag/tGFP.HuR.S221D was a gift from Sandra Martha Gomes Dias (Addgene plasmid # 110351 ; http://n2t.net/addgene:110351 ; RRID:Addgene_110351)
